Addgene plasmid #61508: ER-ABKAR
Purpose: Expression of AMPK biosensor targeted to the endoplasmic reticulum
Depositing lab: Takanari Inoue & Jin Zhang. Depositing organization: Johns Hopkins University and School of Medicine. Publication: Compartmentalized AMPK signaling illuminated by genetically encoded molecular sensors and actuators. Miyamoto T, Rho E, Sample V, Akano H, Magari M, Ueno T, Gorshkov K, Chen M, Tokumitsu H, Zhang J, Inoue T. Cell Rep. 2015 Apr 28;11(4):657-70. doi: 10.1016/j.celrep.2015.03.057. Epub 2015 Apr 16. PubMed 25892241.
Backbone
  Vector backbone: pcDNA3
  Backbone manufacturer: Invitrogen
  Vector type: Mammalian Expression
Growth in bacteria
  Bacterial resistance: Ampicillin, 100 μg/mL
  Growth temperature: 37°C
  Growth strain: DH5alpha
  Copy number: Unknown
Gene/Insert
  Gene/Insert name: AMPK Biosensor
  Promoter: CMV
  Tag / fusion protein: ER targeting sequence from CYP450 2C1 (see comments) (N terminal on insert)
  Cloning method: Restriction Enzyme; 5′ cloning site Unknown (unknown if destroyed); 3′ cloning site Unknown (unknown if destroyed)
  Sequencing primers: 5′ CMV Forward; 3′ BGH-rev
Terms and licenses: Academic/Nonprofit Terms; Industry Terms: Not Available to Industry
Depositor comments: Insert prepared from CYP450-containing plasmid gifted by Xin. ER targeting sequence from CYP450 2C1: ATGGACCCTGTGGTGGTGCTGGGGCTCTGTCTCTCCTGTTTGCTTCTCCTTTCACTCTGGAAACAGAGCTATGGGGG
How to cite: ER-ABKAR was a gift from Takanari Inoue & Jin Zhang (Addgene plasmid # 61508 ; http://n2t.net/addgene:61508 ; RRID:Addgene_61508)
