[The description below was written by a language model from this plasmid's Addgene catalogue record.]
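Description:
ER-ABKAR is a mammalian expression plasmid built on the pcDNA3 backbone that encodes a genetically encoded biosensor for AMP-activated protein kinase (AMPK) activity, directed to the endoplasmic reticulum. The plasmid is propagated in E. coli under ampicillin selection; its copy number is recorded as unknown. Expression of the insert in mammalian cells is driven by the CMV promoter, a strong constitutive viral promoter. The listed reverse sequencing primer site indicates that the insert lies upstream of a bovine growth hormone polyadenylation region, as is usual for this backbone. No feature table accompanies the record, so other backbone elements are not documented here.

The payload is the AMPK biosensor fused at its N terminus to a short ER targeting sequence taken from cytochrome P450 2C1. This hydrophobic leader anchors the fusion protein at the ER membrane, so that the sensor reports kinase activity at that organelle rather than across the whole cell. The record does not describe the internal architecture of the sensor, such as its fluorescent proteins, substrate motif or phospho-binding domain, nor the restriction sites used for cloning, which are listed as unknown. The depositors note only that the targeting sequence was prepared from a CYP450-containing plasmid.

The construct comes from work on compartmentalized AMPK signaling using genetically encoded molecular sensors and actuators. Its typical use is transfection into cultured mammalian cells to monitor AMPK activity locally at the ER, for comparison with signaling in other subcellular compartments.
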