>Addgene plasmid #61508 | ER-ABKAR | depositor partial sequence | sequence record 100220 | Author's partial sequence
NNNNNNNNNNNNNNNNNNGCAGAGCTCTCTGGCTAACTAGAGAACCCACTGCTTACTGGCTTATCGAAAT
TAATACGACTCACTATAGGGAGACCCAAGCTTGGTACCCCTTGCAGCTTCCAGTTGTCAGGAAGAGAAGG
CTCCCATGGACCCTGTGGTGGTGCTGGGGCTCTGTCTCTCCTGTTTGCTTCTCCTTTCACTCTGGAAACA
GAGCTATGGGGGAGGGGATCCCATGGTGAGCAAGGGCGAGGAGCTGTTCACCGGGGTGGTGCCCATCCTG
GTCGAGCTGGACGGCGACGTAAACGGCCACAAGTTCAGCGTGTCCGGCGAGGGCGAGGGCGATGCCACCT
ACGGCAAGCTGACCCTGAAGTTCATCTGCACCACCGGCAAGCTGCCCGTGCCCTGGCCCACCCTCGTGAC
CACCCTGAGCTGGGGCGTGCAGTGCTTCGCCCGCTACCCCGACCACATGAAGCAGCACGACTTCTTCAAG
TCCGCCATGCCCGAAGGCTACGTCCAGGAGCGCACCATCTTCTTCAAGGACGACGGCAACTACAAGACCC
GCGCCGAGGTGAAGTTCGAGGGCGACACCCTGGTGAACCGCATCGAGCTGAAGGGCATCGACTTCAAGGA
GGACGGCAACATCCTGGGGCACAAGCTGGAGTACAACGCCATCCACGGCAACGTCTATATCACCGCCGAC
AAGCAGAAGAACGGCATCAAGGCCAACTTCGGCCTCAACTGCAACATCGAGGACGGCAGCGTGCAGCTCG
CCGACCACTACCAGCAGAACACCCCCATCGGCGACGGCCCCGTGCTGCTGCCCGACAACCACTACCTGAG
CACCCAGTCCAAGCTGAGCAAAGACCCCAACGAGAAGCGCGATCACATGGTCCTGCTGGAGTTCGTGACC
GCCGCCGGGATCACTCTCGGCATGGACGAGCTGTACAAGCGCATGCATAAGTTTTCTCAAGAACAGATCG
GCGAAAACATTGTGTGCAGGGTCATTTGTACCACGGGTCAAATTCCCATCCGAGATTTGTCAGCTGATAT
TTCACAAGTGCTTAAGGAAAAACGATCCATAAAGAAAGTTTGGACATTTGGTAGAAACCCAGCCTGTGAC
TATCATTTAGGAAACATTTCAAGACTGTCAAATAAGCATTTCCAAATACTACTAGGAGAAGACGGTAACC
TTTTATTGAATGACATTTCCACTAATGGGACCTGGTTAAATGGGCAAAAAGTCGAGAAGAACAGCAATCA
GTTACTGTCTCAAGGTGATGAAATAACCGTTGGTGTAGGCGTGGAATCAGATATTTTATCTCTGGTCATT
TTCATAAACGACAAATTTAAGCAGTGCCTCGAGCAGAACAAAGTTGATCGCTCTGCAGGTAAGCCAGGCA
GCGGCGAGGGCAGCACCAAGATGCGTCGTGTCGCCACCCTGGTGGACCTCGGCACCGGCGGCAGCGAGCT
CATGGGCGGCGTGCAGCTCGCCGACCACTACCAGCAGAACACCCCCATCGGCGACGGCCCCGTGCTGCTG
CCCGACAACCACTACCTGAGCTACCAGTCCAAGCTGAGCAAAGACCCCAACGAGAAGCGCGATCACATGG
TCCTGCTGGAGTTCGTGACCGCCGCCGGGATCACTCTCGGCATGGACGAGCTGTACAAGGGAGGTACCGG
TGGATCTATGGTGAGCAAGGGCGAGGAGCTGTTCACCGGGGTGGTGCCCATCCTGGTCGAGCTGGACGGC
GACGTAAACGGCCACAAGTTCAGCGTGTCCGGCGAGGGCGAGGGCGATGCCACCTACGGCAAGCTGACCC
TGAAGCTGATCTGCACCACCGGCAAGCTGCCCGTGCCCTGGCCCACCCTCGTGACCACCCTGGGCTACGG
CCTTCAGTGCTTCGCCCGCTACCCCGACCACATGAAGCAGCACGACTTCTTCAAGTCCGCCATGCCCGAA
GGCTACGTCCAGGAGCGCACCATCTTCTTCAAGGACGACGGCAACTACAAGACCCGCGCCGAGGTGAAGT
TCGAGGGCGACACCCTGGTGAACCGCATCGAGCTGAAGGGCATCGACTTCAAGGAGGACGGCAACATCCT
GGGGCACAAGCTGGAGTACAACTACAACAGCCACAACGTCTATATCACCGCCGACAAGCAGAAGAACGGC
ATCAAGGCCAACTTCAAGATCCGCCACAACATCGAGTAAGAATTC
