>Addgene plasmid #61508 | ER-ABKAR | addgene partial sequence | sequence record 101038 | CMV-F 5'-CGCAAATGGGCGGTAGGCGTG-3'
GCAGAGCTCTCTGGCTAACTAGAGAACCCACTGCTTACTGGCTTATCGAAATTAATACGACTCACTATAG
GGAGACCCAAGCTTGGTACCCCTTGCAGCTTCCAGTTGTCAGGAAGAGAAGGCTCCCATGGACCCTGTGG
TGGTGCTGGGGCTCTGTCTCTCCTGTTTGCTTCTCCTTTCACTCTGGAAACAGAGCTATGGGGGAGGGGA
TCCCATGGTGAGCAAGGGCGAGGAGCTGTTCACCGGGGTGGTGCCCATCCTGGTCGAGCTGGACGGCGAC
GTAAACGGCCACAAGTTCAGCGTGTCCGGCGAGGGCGAGGGCGATGCCACCTACGGCAAGCTGACCCTGA
AGTTCATCTGCACCACCGGCAAGCTGCCCGTGCCCTGGCCCACCCTCGTGACCACCCTGAGCTGGGGCGT
GCAGTGCTTCGCCCGCTACCCCGACCACATGAAGCAGCACGACTTCTTCAAGTCCGCCATGCCCGAAGGC
TACGTCCAGGAGCGCACCATCTTCTTCAAGGACGACGGCAACTACAAGACCCGCGCCGAGGTGAAGTTCG
AGGGCGACACCCTGGTGAACCGCATCGAGCTGAAGGGCATCGACTTCAAGGAGGACGGCAACATCCTGGG
GCACAAGCTGGAGTACAACGCCATCCACGGCAACGTCTATATCACCGCCGACAAGCAGAAGAACGGCATC
AAGGCCAACTTCGGCCTCAACTGCAACATCGAGGACGGCAGCGTGCAGCTCGCCGACCACTACCAGCAGA
ACACCCCCATCGGCGACGGCCCCGTGCTGCTGCCCGACAACCACTACCTGAGCA
