>Addgene plasmid #61508 | ER-ABKAR | addgene partial sequence | sequence record 101039 | BGH-rev 5'-TAGAAGGCACAGTCGAGG-3'
ACCTCGGCACCGGCGGCAGCGAGCTCATGGGCGGCGTGCAGCTCGCCGACCACTACCAGCAGAACACCCC
CATCGGCGACGGCCCCGTGCTGCTGCCCGACAACCACTACCTGAGCTACCAGTCCAAGCTGAGCAAAGAC
CCCAACGAGAAGCGCGATCACATGGTCCTGCTGGAGTTCGTGACCGCCGCCGGGATCACTCTCGGCATGG
ACGAGCTGTACAAGGGAGGTACCGGTGGATCTATGGTGAGCAAGGGCGAGGAGCTGTTCACCGGGGTGGT
GCCCATCCTGGTCGAGCTGGACGGCGACGTAAACGGCCACAAGTTCAGCGTGTCCGGCGAGGGCGAGGGC
GATGCCACCTACGGCAAGCTGACCCTGAAGCTGATCTGCACCACCGGCAAGCTGCCCGTGCCCTGGCCCA
CCCTCGTGACCACCCTGGGCTACGGCCTTCAGTGCTTCGCCCGCTACCCCGACCACATGAAGCAGCACGA
CTTCTTCAAGTCCGCCATGCCCGAAGGCTACGTCCAGGAGCGCACCATCTTCTTCAAGGACGACGGCAAC
TACAAGACCCGCGCCGAGGTGAAGTTCGAGGGCGACACCCTGGTGAACCGCATCGAGCTGAAGGGCATCG
ACTTCAAGGAGGACGGCAACATCCTGGGGCACAAGCTGGAGTACAACTACAACAGCCACAACGTCTATAT
CACCGCCGACAAGCAGAAGAACGGCATCAAGGCCAACTTCAAGATCCGCCACAACATCGAGTAAGAATTC
TGCAGATATCCATCACACTGGCGGCCGCTCGAGCATGCATCTAGA
