>Addgene plasmid #61508 | ER-ABKAR | addgene partial sequence | sequence record 101760 | YPL153C-F 5'-GGTAGAAACCCAGCCTGTGA-3'
GCATTTCCAAATACTACTAGGAGAAGACGGTAACCTTTTATTGAATGACATTTCCACTAATGGGACCTGG
TTAAATGGGCAAAAAGTCGAGAAGAACAGCAATCAGTTACTGTCTCAAGGTGATGAAATAACCGTTGGTG
TAGGCGTGGAATCAGATATTTTATCTCTGGTCATTTTCATAAACGACAAATTTAAGCAGTGCCTCGAGCA
GAACAAAGTTGATCGCTCTGCAGGTAAGCCAGGCAGCGGCGAGGGCAGCACCAAGATGCGTCGTGTCGCC
ACCCTGGTGGACCTCGGCACCGGCGGCAGCGAGCTCATGGGCGGCGTGCAGCTCGCCGACCACTACCAGC
AGAACACCCCCATCGGCGACGGCCCCGTGCTGCTGCCCGACAACCACTACCTGAGCTACCAGTCCAAGCT
GAGCAAAGACCCCAACGAGAAGCGCGATCACATGGTCCTGCTGGAGTTCGTGACCGCCGCCGGGATCACT
CTCGGCATGGACGAGCTGTACAAGGGAGGTACCGGTGGATCTATGGTGAGCAAGGGCGAGGAGCTGTTCA
CCGGGGTGGTGCCCATCCTGGTCGAGCTGGACGGCGACGTAAACGGCCACAAGTTCAGCGTGTCCGGCGA
GGGCGAGGGCGATGCCACCTACGGCAAGCTGACCCTGAAGCTGATCTGCACCACCGGCAAGCTGCCCGTG
CCCTGGCCCACCCTCGTGACCACCCTGGGCTACGGCCTTCAGTGCTTCGCCCGCTACCCCGACCACATGA
AGCAGCACGACTTCTTCAAGTCCGCCATGCCCGAAGGCTACGTCCAGGAGCGCACCATCTTCTTCAAGGA
CGACGGCAACTACAAGACCCGCGCCGAGGTGAAGTTCGAGGGCGACACCCTGGTGAACCGCATCGAGCTG
AAGGGCATCGACTTCAAGGAGGACGGCAACATCCT
